>Addgene plasmid #138460 | Lenti_sgRNA(MS2)_MCP-KRAB-IRES-zsGreen1 | addgene full sequence | sequence record 313967 | Addgene NGS Result
GGCTCCGGTGCCCGTCAGTGGGCAGAGCGCACATCGCCCACAGTCCCCGAGAAGTTGGGGGGAGGGGTCG
GCAATTGAACCGGTGCCTAGAGAAGGTGGCGCGGGGTAAACTGGGAAAGTGATGTCGTGTACTGGCTCCG
CCTTTTTCCCGAGGGTGGGGGAGAACCGTATATAAGTGCAGTAGTCGCCGTGAACGTTCTTTTTCGCAAC
GGGTTTGCCGCCAGAACACAGGTAAGTGCCGTGTGTGGTTCCCGCGGGCCTGGCCTCTTTACGGGTTATG
GCCCTTGCGTGCCTTGAATTACTTCCACCTGGCTGCAGTACGTGATTCTTGATCCCGAGCTTCGGGTTGG
AAGTGGGTGGGAGAGTTCGAGGCCTTGCGCTTAAGGAGCCCCTTCGCCTCGTGCTTGAGTTGAGGCCTGG
CCTGGGCGCTGGGGCCGCCGCGTGCGAATCTGGTGGCACCTTCGCGCCTGTCTCGCTGCTTTCGATAAGT
CTCTAGCCATTTAAAATTTTTGATGACCTGCTGCGACGCTTTTTTTCTGGCAAGATAGTCTTGTAAATGC
GGGCCAAGATCTGCACACTGGTATTTCGGTTTTTGGGGCCGCGGGCGGCGACGGGGCCCGTGCGTCCCAG
CGCACATGTTCGGCGAGGCGGGGCCTGCGAGCGCGGCCACCGAGAATCGGACGGGGGTAGTCTCAAGCTG
GCCGGCCTGCTCTGGTGCCTGGCCTCGCGCCGCCGTGTATCGCCCCGCCCTGGGCGGCAAGGCTGGCCCG
GTCGGCACCAGTTGCGTGAGCGGAAAGATGGCCGCTTCCCGGCCCTGCTGCAGGGAGCTCAAAATGAAGG
ACGCGGCGCTCGGGAGAGCGGGCGGGTGAGTCACCCACACAAAGGAAAAGGGCCTTTCCGTCCTCAGCCG
TCGCTTCATGTGACTCCACGGAGTACCGGGCGCCGTCCAGGCACCTCGATTAGTTCTCGAGCTTTTGGAG
TACGTCGTCTTTAGGTTGGGGGGAGGGGTTTTATGCGATGGAGTTTCCCCACACTGAGTGGGTGGAGACT
GAAGTTAGGCCAGCTTGGCACTTGATGTAATTCTCCTTGGAATTTGCCCTTTTTGAGTTTGGATCTTGGT
TCATTCTCAAGCCTCAGACAGTGGTTCAAAGTTTTTTTCTTCCATTTCAGGTGTCGTGATGTACAATCCG
CTAGCCCACCATGCCCAAAAAGAAAAGAAAAGTGGGTAGTATGGCTTCTAACTTTACTCAGTTCGTTCTC
GTCGACAATGGCGGAACTGGCGACGTGACTGTCGCCCCAAGCAACTTCGCTAACGGGATCGCTGAATGGA
TCAGCTCTAACTCGCGTTCACAGGCTTACAAAGTAACCTGTAGCGTTCGTCAGAGCTCTGCGCAGAATCG
CAAATACACCATCAAAGTCGAGGTGCCTAAAGGCGCCTGGCGTTCGTACTTAAATATGGAACTAACCATT
CCAATTTTCGCCACGAATTCCGACTGCGAGCTTATTGTTAAGGCAATGCAAGGTCTCCTAAAAGATGGAA
ACCCGATTCCCTCAGCAATCGCAGCAAACTCCGGCATCTACGGCTCCGGAATGGATGCTAAGTCACTGAC
TGCCTGGTCCCGGACACTGGTGACCTTCAAGGATGTGTTTGTGGACTTCACCAGGGAGGAGTGGAAGCTG
CTGGACACTGCTCAGCAGATCCTGTACAGAAATGTGATGCTGGAGAACTATAAGAACCTGGTTTCCTTGG
GTTATCAGCTTACTAAGCCAGATGTGATCCTCCGGTTGGAGAAGGGAGAAGAGCCCTGGCTGGTGGAGAG
AGAAATTCACCAAGAGACCCATCCTGATTCAGAGACTGCATTTGAAATCAAATCATCAGTTCCGAAAAAG
AAACGCAAAGTTTAGGACCCGGGTCGAGCATGCATCTAGGGCGGCCAATTCCGCCCCTCTCCCTCCCCCC
CCCCTAACGTTACTGGCCGAAGCCGCTTGGAATAAGGCCGGTGTGCGTTTGTCTATATGTTATTTTCCAC
CATATTGCCGTCTTTTGGCAATGTGAGGGCCCGGAAACCTGGCCCTGTCTTCTTGACGAGCATTCCTAGG
GGTCTTTCCCCTCTCGCCAAAGGAATGCAAGGTCTGTTGAATGTCGTGAAGGAAGCAGTTCCTCTGGAAG
CTTCTTGAAGACAAACAACGTCTGTAGCGACCCTTTGCAGGCAGCGGAACCCCCCACCTGGCGACAGGTG
CCTCTGCGGCCAAAAGCCACGTGTATAAGATACACCTGCAAAGGCGGCACAACCCCAGTGCCACGTTGTG
AGTTGGATAGTTGTGGAAAGAGTCAAATGGCTCACCTCAAGCGTATTCAACAAGGGGCTGAAGGATGCCC
AGAAGGTACCCCATTGTATGGGATCTGATCTGGGGCCTCGGTGCACATGCTTTACATGTGTTTAGTCGAG
GTTAAAAAACGTCTAGGCCCCCCGAACCACGGGGACGTGGTTTTCCTTTGAAAAACACGATGATAATATG
GCCCAGTCCAAGCACGGCCTGACCAAGGAGATGACCATGAAGTACCGCATGGAGGGCTGCGTGGACGGCC
ACAAGTTCGTGATCACCGGCGAGGGCATCGGCTACCCCTTCAAGGGCAAGCAGGCCATCAACCTGTGCGT
GGTGGAGGGCGGCCCCTTGCCCTTCGCCGAGGACATCTTGTCCGCCGCCTTCATGTACGGCAACCGCGTG
TTCACCGAGTACCCCCAGGACATCGTCGACTACTTCAAGAACTCCTGCCCCGCCGGCTACACCTGGGACC
GCTCCTTCCTGTTCGAGGACGGCGCCGTGTGCATCTGCAACGCCGACATCACCGTGAGCGTGGAGGAGAA
CTGCATGTACCACGAGTCCAAGTTCTACGGCGTGAACTTCCCCGCCGACGGCCCCGTGATGAAGAAGATG
ACCGACAACTGGGAGCCCTCCTGCGAGAAGATCATCCCCGTGCCCAAGCAGGGCATCTTGAAGGGCGACG
TGAGCATGTACCTGCTGCTGAAGGACGGTGGCCGCTTGCGCTGCCAGTTCGACACCGTGTACAAGGCCAA
GTCCGTGCCCCGCAAGATGCCCGACTGGCACTTCATCCAGCACAAGCTGACCCGCGAGGACCGCAGCGAC
GCCAAGAACCAGAAGTGGCACCTGACCGAGCACGCCATCGCCTCCGGCTCCGCCTTGCCCTGACCTGCAG
GACGGCGAGTTCATCTACAAGGTGAAGCTGCGCGGCACCAACTTCCCCTCCGACGGCCCCGTAATGCAGA
AGAAGACCATGGGCTGGGAGGCCTCCTCCGAGCGGATGTACCCCGAGGACGGCGCCCTGAAGGGCGAGAT
CAAGCAGAGGCTGAAGCTGAAGGACGGCGGCCACTACGACGCTGAGGTCAAGACCACCTACAAGGCCAAG
AAGCCCGTGCAGCTGCCCGGCGCCTACAACGTCAACATCAAGTTGGACATCACCTCCCACAACGAGGACT
ACACCATCGTGGAACAGTACGAACGCGCCGAGGGCCGCCACTCCACCGGCGGCATGGACGAGCTGTACAA
GTAAGAATTCGTCGAGGGACCTAATAACTTCGTATAGCATACATTATACGAAGTTATACATGTTTAAGGG
TTCCGGTTCCACTAGGTACAATTCGAAATTCGATATCAAGCTTATCGGTAATCAACCTCTGGATTACAAA
ATTTGTGAAAGATTGACTGGTATTCTTAACTATGTTGCTCCTTTTACGCTATGTGGATACGCTGCTTTAA
TGCCTTTGTATCATGCTATTGCTTCCCGTATGGCTTTCATTTTCTCCTCCTTGTATAAATCCTGGTTGCT
GTCTCTTTATGAGGAGTTGTGGCCCGTTGTCAGGCAACGTGGCGTGGTGTGCACTGTGTTTGCTGACGCA
ACCCCCACTGGTTGGGGCATTGCCACCACCTGTCAGCTCCTTTCCGGGACTTTCGCTTTCCCCCTCCCTA
TTGCCACGGCGGAACTCATCGCCGCCTGCCTTGCCCGCTGCTGGACAGGGGCTCGGCTGTTGGGCACTGA
CAATTCCGTGGTGTTGTCGGGGAAATCATCGTCCTTTCCTTGGCTGCTCGCCTGTGTTGCCACCTGGATT
CTGCGCGGGACGTCCTTCTGCTACGTCCCTTCGGCCCTCAATCCAGCGGACCTTCCTTCCCGCGGCCTGC
TGCCGGCTCTGCGGCCTCTTCCGCGTCTTCGCCTTCGCCCTCAGACGAGTCGGATCTCCCTTTGGGCCGC
CTCCCCGCATCGATACCGTCGACCTCGAGACCTAGAAAAACATGGAGCAATCACAAGTAGCAATACAGCA
GCTACCAATGCTGATTGTGCCTGGCTAGAAGCACAAGAGGAGGAGGAGGTGGGTTTTCCAGTCACACCTC
AGGTACCTTTAAGACCAATGACTTACAAGGCAGCTGTAGATCTTAGCCACTTTTTAAAAGAAAAGGGGGG
ACTGGAAGGGCTAATTCACTCCCAACGAAAACAAGATATCCTTGATCTGTGGATCTACCACACACAAGGC
TACTTCCCTGATTGGCAGAACTACACACCAGGGCCAGGGATCAGATATCCACTGACCTTTGGATGGTGCT
ACAAGCTAGTACCAGTTGAGCAAGAGAAGGTAGAAGAAGCCAATGAAGGAGAGAACACCCGCTTGTTACA
CCCTGTGAGCCTGCATGGGATGGATGACCCGGAGAGAGAAGTATTAGAGTGGAGGTTTGACAGCCGCCTA
GCATTTCATCACATGGCCCGAGAGCTGCATCCGGACTGTACTGGGTCTCTCTGGTTAGACCAGATCTGAG
CCTGGGAGCTCTCTGGCTAACTAGGGAACCCACTGCTTAAGCCTCAATAAAGCTTGCCTTGAGTGCTTCA
AGTAGTGTGTGCCCGTCTGTTGTGTGACTCTGGTAACTAGAGATCCCTCAGACCCTTTTAGTCAGTGTGG
AAAATCTCTAGCAGGGCCCGTTTAAACCCGCTGATCAGCCTCGACTGTGCCTTCTAGTTGCCAGCCATCT
GTTGTTTGCCCCTCCCCCGTGCCTTCCTTGACCCTGGAAGGTGCCACTCCCACTGTCCTTTCCTAATAAA
ATGAGGAAATTGCATCGCATTGTCTGAGTAGGTGTCATTCTATTCTGGGGGGTGGGGTGGGGCAGGACAG
CAAGGGGGAGGATTGGGAAGACAATAGCAGGCATGCTGGGGATGCGGTGGGCTCTATGGCTTCTGAGGCG
GAAAGAACCAGCTGGGGCTCTAGGGGGTATCCCC
[124 nt withheld, positions 5285-5408]
C
[91 nt withheld, positions 5410-5500]
A
[49 nt withheld, positions 5502-5550]
CCTTTGACGTTGGAGTCCACGTTCTTT
[37 nt withheld, positions 5578-5614]
ACCCTATCTCGGTCTATTCTTTTGATTTATAAGGGATTTTGCCGATTTCGGCCTATTGGTTAAAAAATGA
GCTGATTTAACAAAAATTTAACGCGAATTAATTCTGTGGAATGTGTGTCAGTTAGGGTGTGGAAAGTCCC
CAGGCTCCCCAGCAGGCAGAAGTATGCAAAGCATGCATCTCAATTAGTCAGCAACCAGGTGTGGAAAGTC
CCCAGGCTCCCCAGCAGGCAGAAGTATGCAAAGCATGCATCTCAATTAGTCAGCAACCATAGTCCCGCCC
CTAACTCCGCCCATCCCGCCCCTAACTCCGCCCAGTTCCGCCCATTCTCCGCCCCATGGCTGACTAATTT
TTTTTATTTATGCAGAGGCCGAGGCCGCCTCTGCCTCTGAGCTATTCCAGAAGTAGTGAGGAGGCTTTTT
TGGAGGCCTAGGCTTTTGCAAAAAGCTCCCGGGAGCTTGTATATCCATTTTCGGATCTGATCAGCACGTG
TTGACAATTAATCATCGGCATAGTATATCGGCATAGTATAATACGACAAGGTGAGGAACTAAACCATGGC
CAAGTTGACCAGTGCCGTTCCGGTGCTCACCGCGCGCGACGTCGCCGGAGCGGTCGAGTTCTGGACCGAC
CGGCTCGGGTTCTCCCGGGACTTCGTGGAGGACGACTTCGCCGGTGTGGTCCGGGACGACGTGACCCTGT
TCATCAGCGCGGTCCAGGACCAGGTGGTGCCGGACAACACCCTGGCCTGGGTGTGGGTGCGCGGCCTGGA
CGAGCTGTACGCCGAGTGGTCGGAGGTCGTGTCCACGAACTTCCGGGACGCCTCCGGGCCGGCCATGACC
GAGATCGGCGAGCAGCCGTGGGGGCGGGAGTTCGCCCTGCGCGACCCGGCCGGCAACTGCGTGCACTTCG
TGGCCGAGGAGCAGGACTGACACGTGCTACGAGATTTCGATTCCACCGCCGCCTTCTATGAAAGGTTGGG
CTTCGGAATCGTTTTCCGGGACGCCGGCTGGATGATCCTCCAGCGCGGGGATCTCATGCTGGAGTTCTTC
GCCCACCCCAACTTGTTTATTGCAGCTTATAATGGTTACAAATAAAGCAATAGCATCACAAATTTCACAA
ATAAAGCATTTTTTTCACTGCATTCTAGTTGTGGTTTGTCCAAACTCATCAATGTATCTTATCATGTCTG
TATACCGTCGACCTCTAGCTAGAGCTTGGCGTAATCATGGTCATAGCTGTTTCCTGTGTGAAATTGTTAT
CCGCTCACAATTCCACACAACATACGAGCCGGAAGCATAAAGTGTAAAGCCTGGGGTGCCTAATGAGTGA
GCTAACTCACATTAATTGCGTTGCGCTCACTGCCCGCTTTCCAGTCGGGAAACCTGTCGTGCCAGCTGCA
TTAATGAATCGGCCAACGCGCGGGGAGAGGCGGTTTGCGTATTGGGCGCTCTTCCGCTTCCTCGCTCACT
GACTCGCTGCGCTCGGTCGTTCGGCTGCGGCGAGCGGTATCAGCTCACTCAAAGGCGGTAATACGGTTAT
CCACAGAATCAGGGGATAACGCAGGAAAGAACATGTGAGCAAAAGGCCAGCAAAAGGCCAGGAACCGTAA
AAAGGCCGCGTTGCTGGCGTTTTTCCATAGGCTCCGCCCCCCTGACGAGCATCACAAAAATCGACGCTCA
AGTCAGAGGTGGCGAAACCCGACAGGACTATAAAGATACCAGGCGTTTCCCCCTGGAAGCTCCCTCGTGC
GCTCTCCTGTTCCGACCCTGCCGCTTACCGGATACCTGTCCGCCTTTCTCCCTTCGGGAAGCGTGGCGCT
TTCTCATAGCTCACGCTGTAGGTATCTCAGTTCGGTGTAGGTCGTTCGCTCCAAGCTGGGCTGTGTGCAC
GAACCCCCCGTTCAGCCCGACCGCTGCGCCTTATCCGGTAACTATCGTCTTGAGTCCAACCCGGTAAGAC
ACGACTTATCGCCACTGGCAGCAGCCACTGGTAACAGGATTAGCAGAGCGAGGTATGTAGGCGGTGCTAC
AGAGTTCTTGAAGTGGTGGCCTAACTACGGCTACACTAGAAGAACAGTATTTGGTATCTGCGCTCTGCTG
AAGCCAGTTACCTTCGGAAAAAGAGTTGGTAGCTCTTGATCCGGCAAACAAACCACCGCTGGTAGCGGTG
GTTTTTTTGTTTGCAAGCAGCAGATTACGCGCAGAAAAAAAGGATCTCAAGAAGATCCTTTGATCTTTTC
TACGGGGTCTGACGCTCAGTGGAACGAAAACTCACGTTAAGGGATTTTGGTCATGAGATTATCAAAAAGG
ATCTTCACCTAGATCCTTTTAAATTAAAAATGAAGTTTTAAATCAATCTAAAGTATATATGAGTAAACTT
GGTCTGACAGTTACCAATGCTTAATCAGTGAGGCACCTATCTCAGCGATCTGTCTATTTCGTTCATCCAT
AGTTGCCTGACTCCCCGTCGTGTAGATAACTACGATACGGGAGGGCTTACCATCTGGCCCCAGTGCTGCA
ATGATACCGCGAGACCCACGCTCACCGGCTCCAGATTTATCAGCAATAAACCAGCCAGCCGGAAGGGCCG
AGCGCAGAAGTGGTCCTGCAACTTTATCCGCCTCCATCCAGTCTATTAATTGTTGCCGGGAAGCTAGAGT
AAGTAGTTCGCCAGTTAATAGTTTGCGCAACGTTGTTGCCATTGCTACAGGCATCGTGGTGTCACGCTCG
TCGTTTGGTATGGCTTCATTCAGCTCCGGTTCCCAACGATCAAGGCGAGTTACATGATCCCCCATGTTGT
GCAAAAAAGCGGTTAGCTCCTTCGGTCCTCCGATCGTTGTCAGAAGTAAGTTGGCCGCAGTGTTATCACT
CATGGTTATGGCAGCACTGCATAATTCTCTTACTGTCATGCCATCCGTAAGATGCTTTTCTGTGACTGGT
GAGTACTCAACCAAGTCATTCTGAGAATAGTGTATGCGGCGACCGAGTTGCTCTTGCCCGGCGTCAATAC
GGGATAATACCGCGCCACATAGCAGAACTTTAAAAGTGCTCATCATTGGAAAACGTTCTTCGGGGCGAAA
ACTCTCAAGGATCTTACCGCTGTTGAGATCCAGTTCGATGTAACCCACTCGTGCACCCAACTGATCTTCA
GCATCTTTTACTTTCACCAGCGTTTCTGGGTGAGCAAAAACAGGAAGGCAAAATGCCGCAAAAAAGGGAA
TAAGGGCGACACGGAAATGTTGAATACTCATACTCTTCCTTTTTCAATATTATTGAAGCATTTATCAGGG
TTATTGTCTCATGAGCGGATACATATTTGAATGTATTTAGAAAAATAAACAAATAGGGGTTCCGCGCACA
TTTCCCCGAAAAGTGCCACCTGACGTCGACGGATCGGGAGATCTCCCGATCCCCTATGGTGCACTCTCAG
TACAATCTGCTCTGATGCCGCATAGTTAAGCCAGTATCTGCTCCCTGCTTGTGTGTTGGAGGTCGCTGAG
TAGTGCGCGAGCAAAATTTAAGCTACAACAAGGCAAGGCTTGACCGACAATTGCATGAAGAATCTGCTTA
GGGTTAGGCGTTTTGCGCTGCTTCGCGATGTACGGGCCAGATATACGCGTTGACATTGATTATTGACTAG
TTATTAATAGTAATCAATTACGGGGTCATTAGTTCATAGCCCATATATGGAGTTCCGCGTTACATAACTT
ACGGTAAATGGCCCGCCTGGCTGACCGCCCAACGACCCCCGCCCATTGACGTCAATAATGACGTATGTTC
CCATAGTAACGCCAATAGGGACTTTCCATTGACGTCAATGGGTGGAGTATTTACGGTAAACTGCCCACTT
GGCAGTACATCAAGTGTATCATATGCCAAGTACGCCCCCTATTGACGTCAATGACGGTAAATGGCCCGCC
TGGCATTATGCCCAGTACATGACCTTATGGGACTTTCCTACTTGGCAGTACATCTACGTATTAGTCATCG
CTATTACCATGGTGATGCGGTTTTGGCAGTACATCAATGGGCGTGGATAGCGGTTTGACTCACGGGGATT
TCCAAGTCTCCACCCCATTGACGTCAATGGGAGTTTGTTTTGGCACCAAAATCAACGGGACTTTCCAAAA
TGTCGTAACAACTCCGCCCCATTGACGCAAATGGGCGGTAGGCGTGTACGGTGGGAGGTCTATATAAGCA
GCGCGTTTTGCCTGTACTGGGTCTCTCTGGTTAGACCAGATCTGAGCCTGGGAGCTCTCTGGCTAACTAG
GGAACCCACTGCTTAAGCCTCAATAAAGCTTGCCTTGAGTGCTTCAAGTAGTGTGTGCCCGTCTGTTGTG
TGACTCTGGTAACTAGAGATCCCTCAGACCCTTTTAGTCAGTGTGGAAAATCTCTAGCAGTGGCGCCCGA
ACAGGGACTTGAAAGCGAAAGGGAAACCAGAGGAGCTCTCTCGACGCAGGACTCGGCTTGCTGAAGCGCG
CACGGCAAGAGGCGAGGGGCGGCGACTGGTGAGTACGCCAAAAATTTTGACTAGCGGAGGCTAGAAGGAG
AGAGATGGGTGCGAGAGCGTCAGTATTAAGCGGGGGAGAATTAGATCGCGATGGGAAAAAATTCGGTTAA
GGCCAGGGGGAAAGAAAAAATATAAATTAAAACATATAGTATGGGCAAGCAGGGAGCTAGAACGATTCGC
AGTTAATCCTGGCCTGTTAGAAACATCAGAAGGCTGTAGACAAATACTGGGACAGCTACAACCATCCCTT
CAGACAGGATCAGAAGAACTTAGATCATTATATAATACAGTAGCAACCCTCTATTGTGTGCATCAAAGGA
TAGAGATAAAAGACACCAAGGAAGCTTTAGACAAGATAGAGGAAGAGCAAAACAAAAGTAAGACCACCGC
ACAGCAAGCGGCCGCTGATCTTCAGACCTGGAGGAGGAGATATGAGGGACAATTGGAGAAGTGAATTATA
TAAATATAAAGTAGTAAAAATTGAACCATTAGGAGTAGCACCCACCAAGGCAAAGAGAAGAGTGGTGCAG
AGAGAAAAAAGAGCAGTGGGAATAGGAGCTTTGTTCCTTGGGTTCTTGGGAGCAGCAGGAAGCACTATGG
GCGCAGCGTCAATGACGCTGACGGTACAGGCCAGACAATTATTGTCTGGTATAGTGCAGCAGCAGAACAA
TTTGCTGAGGGCTATTGAGGCGCAACAGCATCTGTTGCAACTCACAGTCTGGGGCATCAAGCAGCTCCAG
GCAAGAATCCTGGCTGTGGAAAGATACCTAAAGGATCAACAGCTCCTGGGGATTTGGGGTTGCTCTGGAA
AACTCATTTGCACCACTGCTGTGCCTTGGAATGCTAGTTGGAGTAATAAATCTCTGGAACAGATTTGGAA
TCACACGACCTGGATGGAGTGGGACAGAGAAATTAACAATTACACAAGCTTAATACACTCCTTAATTGAA
GAATCGCAAAACCAGCAAGAAAAGAATGAACAAGAATTATTGGAATTAGATAAATGGGCAAGTTTGTGGA
ATTGGTTTAACATAACAAATTGGCTGTGGTATATAAAATTATTCATAATGATAGTAGGAGGCTTGGTAGG
TTTAAGAATAGTTTTTGCTGTACTTTCTATAGTGAATAGAGTTAGGCAGGGATATTCACCATTATCGTTT
CAGACCCACCTCCCAACCCCGAGGGGACCCGACAGGCCCGAAGGAATAGAAGAAGAAGGTGGAGAGAGAG
ACAGAGACAGATCCATTCGATTAGTGAACGGATCGGCACTGCGTGCGCCAATTCTGCAGACAAATGGCAG
TATTCATCCACAATTTTAAAAGAAAAGGGGGGATTGGGGGGTACAGTGCAGGGGAAAGAATAGTAGACAT
AATAGCAACAGACATACAAACTAAAGAATTACAAAAACAAATTACAAAAATTCAAAATTTTCGGGTTTAT
TACAGGGACAGCAGAGATCCAGTTTGGTTAATTAGCTAGCGAGGGCCTATTTCCCATGATTCCTTCATAT
TTGCATATACGATACAAGGCTGTTAGAGAGATAATTGGAATTAATTTGACTGTAAACACAAAGATATTAG
TACAAAATACGTGACGTAGAAAGTAATAATTTCTTGGGTAGTTTGCAGTTTTAAAATTATGTTTTAAAAT
GGACTATCATATGCTTACCGTAACTTGAAAGTATTTCGATTTCTTGGCTTTATATATCTTGTGGAAAGGA
CGAAACACCGGAGACGGGATACCGTCTCTGTTTTAGAGCTAGGCCAACATGAGGATCACCCATGTCTGCA
GGGCCTAGCAAGTTAAAATAAGGCTAGTCCGTTATCAACTTGGCCAACATGAGGATCACCCATGTCTGCA
GGGCCAAGTGGCACCGAGTCGGTGCTTTTTTTGGATCCTGCAAAGATGGATAAAGTTTTAAACAGAGAGG
AATCTTTGCAGCTAATGGACCTTCTAGGTCTTGAAAGGAGTGGGAATT
Features (pLannotate 1.2.2; 43 found; start..end, strand, type, name):
     20..231     +  promoter       EF-1α core promoter: core promoter for human elongation factor EF-1α
    232..341     +  intron         EF-1α intron A (fragment): intron upstream of the start codon of human EF-1α
    967..1170    +  intron         EF-1α intron A: truncated intron upstream of the start codon of human EF-1α
   1231..1581    +  CDS            CAPSD_BPMS2 (fragment): Experimental evidence at protein level: Swiss-Prot protein existence level 1. Acts as a translational repressor of viral replicase synthesis late in infection. This latter function is the result of capsid protein interaction with an RNA hairpin which contains the replicase ribosome-binding site. From Escherichia phage MS2 (Bacteriophage MS2).
   1621..1815    +  CDS            KRAB: Krüppel-associated box (KRAB) transcriptional repression domain from the human zinc finger protein ZNF10 (Margolin et al., 1994)
   1944..2523    +  misc_feature   IRES2: internal ribosome entry site (IRES) of the encephalomyocarditis virus (EMCV)
   2518..3213    +  CDS            ZsGreen1: Zoanthus green fluorescent protein mammalian codon-optimized
   3214..3574    +  CDS            Slow-FT (fragment): blue-to-red fluorescent timer derivative of mCherry (Subach et al., 2009) mammalian codon-optimized
   3594..3627    +  protein_bind   loxP: Cre-mediated recombination occurs in the 8-bp core sequence (GCATACAT). Cre recombinase
   3667..3687    +  misc_feature   MCS (fragment): pBluescript multiple cloning site
   3690..4278    +  misc_feature   WPRE: woodchuck hepatitis virus posttranscriptional regulatory element
   4215..4796    +  CDS            nef (fragment): NEF_HV1H2 - Experimental evidence at protein level: Swiss-Prot protein existence level 1. Extracellular Nef protein targets CD4(+) T-lymphocytes for apoptosis by interacting with CXCR4 surface receptors. From Human immunodeficiency virus type 1 group M subtype B (isolate HXB2) (HIV-1).
   4803..4983    +  LTR            5' LTR (truncated): truncated 5' long terminal repeat (LTR) from HIV-1
   5015..5239    +  polyA_signal   bGH poly(A) signal: bovine growth hormone polyadenylation signal
   5243..5264    +  promoter       SV40 promoter (fragment): SV40 enhancer and early promoter
   5285..5713    +  rep_origin     f1 ori (sequence partly withheld): f1 bacteriophage origin of replication; arrow indicates direction of (+) strand synthesis
   5727..6056    +  promoter       SV40 promoter: SV40 enhancer and early promoter
   6104..6151    +  promoter       EM7 promoter: synthetic bacterial promoter&nbsp
   6170..6544    +  CDS            BleoR: antibiotic-binding protein; Sh ble from Streptoalloteichus hindustanus; confers resistance to bleomycin, phleomycin, and Zeocin™
   6554..6679    +  CDS            ble (fragment): BLE_KLEPN - Experimental evidence at protein level: Swiss-Prot protein existence level 1. Binding protein with a strong affinity to the bleomycin family of antibiotics. Binds to CL990; an antimitotic-antibiotic compound. From Klebsiella pneumoniae.
   6674..6795    +  polyA_signal   SV40 poly(A) signal: SV40 polyadenylation signal
   6866..6888    -  protein_bind   lac operator (fragment): The lac repressor binds to the lac operator to inhibit transcription in E. coli. This inhibition can be relieved by adding lactose or isopropyl-β-D-thiogalactopyranoside (IPTG). lac repressor encoded by lacI
   6892..6922    -  promoter       lac promoter: promoter for the E. coli lac operon
   6937..6958    -  protein_bind   CAP binding site: CAP binding activates transcription in the presence of cAMP. E. coli catabolite activator protein
   6971..7063    -  CDS            lacI (fragment): lac repressor; lacI; The lac repressor binds to the lac operator to inhibit transcription in E. coli. This inhibition can be relieved by adding lactose or isopropyl-β-D-thiogalactopyranoside (IPTG).
   7246..7834    -  rep_origin     ori: high-copy-number ColE1/pMB1/pBR322/pUC origin of replication
   8005..8865    -  CDS            AmpR: β-lactamase; bla; confers resistance to ampicillin, carbenicillin, and related antibiotics
   8866..8970    -  promoter       AmpR promoter: bla
   9029..9081    -  misc_feature   bom (fragment): basis of mobility region from pBR322
   9236..9615    +  enhancer       CMV enhancer: human cytomegalovirus immediate early enhancer
   9616..9815    +  promoter       CMV promoter: human cytomegalovirus (CMV) immediate early promoter
   9833..10013   +  LTR            5' LTR (truncated): truncated 5' long terminal repeat (LTR) from HIV-1
  10060..10185   +  misc_feature   HIV-1 Ψ: packaging signal of human immunodeficiency virus type 1
  10169..10532   +  CDS            HIV-1 gag (fragment): gag protein from human immunodeficiency virus 1; gag
  10678..10911   +  misc_feature   RRE: The Rev response element (RRE) of HIV-1 allows for Rev-dependent mRNA export from the nucleus to the cytoplasm.
  11288..11388   +  CDS            Rev (fragment): human immunodeficiency virus 1 (HIV-1) Rev protein; rev; enhances nuclear export of unspliced and incompletely spliced viral mRNAs
  11438..11555   +  misc_feature   cPPT/CTS: central polypurine tract and central termination sequence of HIV-1
  11605..11845   +  promoter       U6 promoter: RNA polymerase III promoter for human U6 snRNA
  11891..11909   +  misc_RNA       MS2 stem loop: stem loop that binds the bacteriophage MS2 coat protein
  11920..11956   +  misc_RNA       gRNA scaffold (fragment): guide RNA scaffold for the Streptococcus pyogenes CRISPR/Cas9 system
  11961..11979   +  misc_RNA       MS2 stem loop: stem loop that binds the bacteriophage MS2 coat protein
  11990..12009   +  misc_RNA       gRNA scaffold (fragment): guide RNA scaffold for the Streptococcus pyogenes CRISPR/Cas9 system
  12030..12096   +  CDS            small t antigen (fragment): SV40 (simian virus 40) small t antigen
