[The description below was written by a language model from this plasmid's Addgene catalogue record and pLannotate feature annotations shown in this document.]
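Description:
Lenti_sgRNA(MS2)_MCP-KRAB-IRES-zsGreen1 is a lentiviral sgRNA cloning backbone (12.1 kb, "plenti" backbone) for CRISPR-based transcriptional repression in mammalian cells. It is propagated in E. coli as a high-copy plasmid through a ColE1/pUC-type origin with ampicillin selection; an f1 origin is also present, and outside the viral region there is an SV40/EM7-driven BleoR (Zeocin resistance) cassette. The transfer-vector elements are a CMV enhancer/promoter fused to a truncated HIV-1 5' LTR, the Ψ packaging signal, RRE, cPPT/CTS, WPRE and a truncated downstream LTR followed by a bGH polyadenylation signal, an arrangement that allows the genomic RNA to be produced and packaged when helper functions are supplied in trans.

Within the provirus there are two expression units. A human U6 (Pol III) promoter drives a Streptococcus pyogenes Cas9 guide RNA scaffold into which two MS2 stem loops have been inserted; the spacer is cloned in by the user. Downstream, the EF-1α promoter with its intron drives a fusion of the MS2 coat protein (MCP) to the KRAB repression domain of ZNF10, followed by an EMCV IRES and ZsGreen1, so that transduced cells can be identified or sorted by green fluorescence. MCP binds the MS2 loops on the sgRNA, recruiting KRAB to the targeted locus. The plasmid does not encode Cas9, so a Cas9 protein, presumably a catalytically inactive form, must be supplied separately. The associated work concerns enhancer-targeting epigenetic editing, consistent with use for silencing enhancers or promoters. The annotation also lists a loxP site and a short Slow-FT (mCherry-derived) fragment after ZsGreen1; the record does not explain these, and they may be cloning remnants.
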