Addgene plasmid #138460: Lenti_sgRNA(MS2)_MCP-KRAB-IRES-zsGreen1
Purpose: lenti sgRNA cloning backbone with MS2 loops and EF1a-MCP-KRAB
Depositing lab: Jian Xu. Depositing organization: University of Texas Southwestern Medical Center. Publication: Interrogation of enhancer function by enhancer-targeting CRISPR epigenetic editing. Li K, Liu Y, Cao H, Zhang Y, Gu Z, Liu X, Yu A, Kaphle P, Dickerson KE, Ni M, Xu J. Nat Commun. 2020 Jan 24;11(1):485. doi: 10.1038/s41467-020-14362-5. PubMed 31980609.
Backbone
  Vector backbone: plenti
  Vector type: Mammalian Expression, Lentiviral, CRISPR
Growth in bacteria
  Bacterial resistance: Ampicillin, 100 μg/mL
  Growth temperature: 37°C
  Growth strain: NEB Stable
  Copy number: High Copy
Gene/Insert
  Gene/Insert name: MCP-KRAB-IRES-zsGreen1
  Insert size (bp): 2014
  Promoter: EF1A
  Cloning method: Ligation Independent Cloning
  Sequencing primers: 5′ TGGATCTTGGTTCATTCTCAAGC
Terms and licenses: Academic/Nonprofit Terms; Industry Terms: Not Available to Industry
How to cite: Lenti_sgRNA(MS2)_MCP-KRAB-IRES-zsGreen1 was a gift from Jian Xu (Addgene plasmid # 138460 ; http://n2t.net/addgene:138460 ; RRID:Addgene_138460)
